>Addgene plasmid #244315 | pAAVLINKv1-pCALM1-Cre-3'-PXDN-FLAG | addgene full sequence | sequence record 491863 | Addgene NGS Result
CCTGCAGGCAGCTGCGCGCTCGCTCGCTCACTGAGGCCGCCCGGGCGTCGGGCGACCTTTGGTCGCCCGG
CCTCAGTGAGCGAGCGAGCGCGCAGAGAGGGAGTGGCCAACTCCATCACTAGGGGTTCCTGCGGCCGCAC
GCGTCGCTCTGCGCGAGGCGGCTCCGCCGCGGCGGAGGGATACGGCGCACCATATATATATCGCGGGGCG
CAGACTCGCGCTCCGGCAGTGGTGCTGGGAGTGTCGTGGACGCCGTGCCGTTACTCGTACGCCACCATGT
CCAATTTACTGACCGTACACCAAAATTTGCCTGCATTACCGGTCGATGCAACGAGTGATGAGGTTCGCAA
GAACCTGATGGACATGTTCAGGGATCGCCAGGCGTTTTCTGAGCATACCTGGAAAATGCTTCTGTCCGTT
TGCCGGTCGTGGGCGGCATGGTGCAAGTTGAATAACCGGAAATGGTTTCCCGCAGAACCTGAAGATGTTC
GCGATTATCTTCTATATCTTCAGGCGCGCGGTCTGGCAGTAAAAACCATCCAGCAACATTTGGGCCAGCT
AAACATGCTTCATCGTCGGTCCGGGCTGCCACGACCAAGTGACAGCAATGCTGTTTCACTGGTTATGCGG
CGGATCCGAAAAGAAAACGTTGATGCCGGTGAACGTGCAAAACAGGCTCTAGCGTTCGAACGCACTGATT
TCGACCAGGTTCGTTCACTCATGGAAAATAGCGATCGCTGCCAGGATATACGTAATCTGGCATTTCTGGG
GATTGCTTATAACACCCTGTTACGTATAGCCGAAATTGCCAGGATCAGGGTTAAAGATATCTCACGTACT
GACGGTGGGAGAATGTTAATCCATATTGGCAGAACGAAAACGCTGGTTAGCACCGCAGGTGTAGAGAAGG
CACTTAGCCTGGGGGTAACTAAACTGGTCGAGCGATGGATTTCCGTCTCTGGTGTAGCTGATGATCCGAA
TAACTACCTGTTTTGCCGGGTCAGAAAAAATGGTGTTGCCGCGCCATCTGCCACCAGCCAGCTATCAACT
CGCGCCCTGGAAGGGATTTTTGAAGCAACTCATCGATTGATTTACGGCGCTAAGGATGACTCTGGTCAGA
GATACCTGGCCTGGTCTGGACACAGTGCCCGTGTCGGAGCCGCGCGAGATATGGCCCGCGCTGGAGTTTC
AATACCGGAGATCATGCAAGCTGGTGGCTGGACCAATGTAAATATTGTAATGAACTATATCCGTAACCTG
GATAGTGAAACAGGGGCAATGGTGCGCCTGCTGGAAGATGGCGATTAGGTAAGTATCAAGGTTACAAGAC
AGGTTTAAGGAGACCAATAACTAGTATAACTTCGTATAGGATACTTTATAGCAATTTATGAAACTGGGCT
TGTCGAGACAGAGAAGACTCTTGCGTTTCTGATAGGCACCTATTGGTCTTACTGACATCCACTTTGCCTT
TCTCTCCACAGGGCATCGTGCAGCGGTCCGGGAAGCCGCTGCTCCCCTTCGCCACCGGGCCGCCCACGGA
GTGCATGCGGGACGAGAACGAGAGCCCCATCCCCTGCTTCCTGGCCGGGGACCACCGCGCCAACGAGCAG
CTGGGCCTGACCAGCATGCACACGCTGTGGTTCCGCGAGCACAACCGCATTGCCACGGAGCTGCTCAAGC
TGAACCCGCACTGGGACGGCGACACCATCTACTATGAGACCAGGAAGATCGTGGGTGCGGAGATCCAGCA
CATCACCTACCAGCACTGGCTCCCGAAGATCCTGGGGGAGGTGGGCATGAGGACGCTGGGAGAGTACCAC
GGCTACGACCCCGGCATCAATGCTGGCATCTTCAACGCCTTCGCCACCGCGGCCTTCAGGTTTGGCCACA
CGCTTGTCAACCCACTGCTTTACCGGCTGGACGAGAACTTCCAGCCCATTGCACAAGATCACCTCCCCCT
TCACAAAGCTTTCTTCTCTCCCTTCCGGATTGTGAATGAGGGCGGCATCGATCCGCTTCTCAGGGGGCTG
TTCGGGGTGGCGGGGAAAATGCGTGTGCCCTCGCAGCTGCTGAACACGGAGCTCACGGAGCGGCTGTTCT
CCATGGCACACACGGTGGCTCTGGACCTGGCGGCCATCAACATCCAGCGGGGCCGGGACCACGGGATCCC
ACCCTACCACGACTACAGGGTCTACTGCAATCTATCGGCGGCACACACGTTCGAGGACCTGAAAAATGAG
ATTAAAAACCCTGAGATCCGGGAGAAACTGAAAAGGTTGTATGGCTCGACACTCAACATCGACCTGTTTC
CGGCGCTCGTGGTGGAGGACCTGGTGCCTGGCAGCCGGCTGGGCCCCACCCTGATGTGTCTTCTCAGCAC
ACAGTTCAAGCGCCTGCGAGATGGGGACAGGTTGTGGTATGAGAACCCTGGGGTGTTCTCCCCGGCCCAG
CTGACTCAGATCAAGCAGACGTCGCTGGCCAGGATCCTATGCGACAACGCGGACAACATCACCCGGGTGC
AGAGCGACGTGTTCAGGGTGGCGGAGTTCCCTCACGGCTACGGCAGCTGTGACGAGATCCCCAGGGTGGA
CCTCCGGGTGTGGCAGGACTGCTGTGAAGACTGTAGGACCAGGGGGCAGTTCAATGCCTTTTCCTATCAT
TTCCGAGGCAGACGGTCTCTTGAGTTCAGCTACCAGGAGGACAAGCCGACCAAGAAAACAAGACCACGGA
AAATACCCAGTGTTGGGAGACAGGGGGAACATCTCAGCAACAGCACCTCAGCCTTCAGCACACGCTCAGA
TGCATCTGGGACAAATGACTTCAGAGAGTTTGTTCTGGAAATGCAGAAGACCATCACAGACCTCAGAACA
CAGATAAAGAAACTTGAATCACGGCTCAGTACCACAGAGTGCGTGGATGCCGGGGGCGAATCTCACGCCA
ACAACACCAAGTGGAAAAAAGATGCATGCACCATTTGTGAATGCAAAGACGGGCAGGTCACCTGCTTCGT
GGAAGCTTGCCCCCCTGCCACCTGTGCTGTCCCCGTGAACATCCCAGGGGCCTGCTGTCCAGTCTGCTTA
CAGAAGAGGGCGGAGGAAAAGCCCTGTACAGACTACAAAGACCATGACGGTGATTATAAAGATCATGACA
TCGACTACAAGGATGACGATGACAAGTAAGAATTCTGATGACTCGAGATAATCAACCTCTGGATTACAAA
ATTTGTGAAAGATTGACTGGTATTCTTAACTATGTTGCTCCTTTTACGCTATGTGGATACGCTGCTTTAA
TGCCTTTGTATCATGCTATTGCTTCCCGTATGGCTTTCATTTTCTCCTCCTTGTATAAATCCTGGTTAGT
TCTTGCCACGGCGGAACTCATCGCCGCCTGCCTTGCCCGCTGCTGGACAGGGGCTCGGCTGTTGGGCACT
GACAATTCCGTGGTGTTTATTTGTGAAATTTGTGATGCTATTGCTTTATTTGTAACCATCTAGCTTTATT
TGTGAAATTTGTGATGCTATTGCTTTATTTGTAACCATTATAAGCTGCAATAAACAAGTTAACAACAACA
ATTGCATTCATTTTATGTTTCAGGTTCAGGGGGAGATGTGGGAGGTTTTTTAAAGATCTGGAGACCGGTG
TGGCACGTGCGGACCGAGCGGCCGCAGGAACCCCTAGTGATGGAGTTGGCCACTCCCTCTCTGCGCGCTC
GCTCGCTCACTGAGGCCGGGCGACCAAAGGTCGCCCGACGCCCGGGCTTTGCCCGGGCGGCCTCAGTGAG
CGAGCGAGCGCGCAGCTGCCTGCAGGGGCGCCTGATGCGGTATTTTCTCCTTACGCATCTGTGCGGTATT
TCACACCGCATA
[95 nt withheld, positions 3863-3957]
T
[46 nt withheld, positions 3959-4004]
C
[141 nt withheld, positions 4006-4146]
CCTTTGACGTTGGAGTCCACGTTCTTT
[37 nt withheld, positions 4174-4210]
ACTCTATCTCGGGCTATTCTTTTGATTTATAAGGGATTTTGCCGATTTCGGTCTATTGGTTAAAAAATGA
GCTGATTTAACAAAAATTTAACGCGAATTTTAACAAAATATTAACGTTTACAATTTTATGGTGCACTCTC
AGTACAATCTGCTCTGATGCCGCATAGTTAAGCCAGCCCCGACACCCGCCAACACCCGCTGACGCGCCCT
GACGGGCTTGTCTGCTCCCGGCATCCGCTTACAGACAAGCTGTGACCGTCTCCGGGAGCTGCATGTGTCA
GAGGTTTTCACCGTCATCACCGAAACGCGCGAGACGAAAGGGCCTCGTGATACGCCTATTTTTATAGGTT
AATGTCATGATAATAATGGTTTCTTAGACGTCAGGTGGCACTTTTCGGGGAAATGTGCGCGGAACCCCTA
TTTGTTTATTTTTCTAAATACATTCAAATATGTATCCGCTCATGAGACAATAACCCTGATAAATGCTTCA
ATAATATTGAAAAAGGAAGAGTATGAGTATTCAACATTTCCGTGTCGCCCTTATTCCCTTTTTTGCGGCA
TTTTGCCTTCCTGTTTTTGCTCACCCAGAAACGCTGGTGAAAGTAAAAGATGCTGAAGATCAGTTGGGTG
CACGAGTGGGTTACATCGAACTGGATCTCAACAGCGGTAAGATCCTTGAGAGTTTTCGCCCCGAAGAACG
TTTTCCAATGATGAGCACTTTTAAAGTTCTGCTATGTGGCGCGGTATTATCCCGTATTGACGCCGGGCAA
GAGCAACTCGGTCGCCGCATACACTATTCTCAGAATGACTTGGTTGAGTACTCACCAGTCACAGAAAAGC
ATCTTACGGATGGCATGACAGTAAGAGAATTATGCAGTGCTGCCATAACCATGAGTGATAACACTGCGGC
CAACTTACTTCTGACAACGATCGGAGGACCGAAGGAGCTAACCGCTTTTTTGCACAACATGGGGGATCAT
GTAACTCGCCTTGATCGTTGGGAACCGGAGCTGAATGAAGCCATACCAAACGACGAGCGTGACACCACGA
TGCCTGTAGCAATGGCAACAACGTTGCGCAAACTATTAACTGGCGAACTACTTACTCTAGCTTCCCGGCA
ACAATTAATAGACTGGATGGAGGCGGATAAAGTTGCAGGACCACTTCTGCGCTCGGCCCTTCCGGCTGGC
TGGTTTATTGCTGATAAATCTGGAGCCGGTGAGCGTGGGTCTCGCGGTATCATTGCAGCACTGGGGCCAG
ATGGTAAGCCCTCCCGTATCGTAGTTATCTACACGACGGGGAGTCAGGCAACTATGGATGAACGAAATAG
ACAGATCGCTGAGATAGGTGCCTCACTGATTAAGCATTGGTAACTGTCAGACCAAGTTTACTCATATATA
CTTTAGATTGATTTAAAACTTCATTTTTAATTTAAAAGGATCTAGGTGAAGATCCTTTTTGATAATCTCA
TGACCAAAATCCCTTAACGTGAGTTTTCGTTCCACTGAGCGTCAGACCCCGTAGAAAAGATCAAAGGATC
TTCTTGAGATCCTTTTTTTCTGCGCGTAATCTGCTGCTTGCAAACAAAAAAACCACCGCTACCAGCGGTG
GTTTGTTTGCCGGATCAAGAGCTACCAACTCTTTTTCCGAAGGTAACTGGCTTCAGCAGAGCGCAGATAC
CAAATACTGTTCTTCTAGTGTAGCCGTAGTTAGGCCACCACTTCAAGAACTCTGTAGCACCGCCTACATA
CCTCGCTCTGCTAATCCTGTTACCAGTGGCTGCTGCCAGTGGCGATAAGTCGTGTCTTACCGGGTTGGAC
TCAAGACGATAGTTACCGGATAAGGCGCAGCGGTCGGGCTGAACGGGGGGTTCGTGCACACAGCCCAGCT
TGGAGCGAACGACCTACACCGAACTGAGATACCTACAGCGTGAGCTATGAGAAAGCGCCACGCTTCCCGA
AGGGAGAAAGGCGGACAGGTATCCGGTAAGCGGCAGGGTCGGAACAGGAGAGCGCACGAGGGAGCTTCCA
GGGGGAAACGCCTGGTATCTTTATAGTCCTGTCGGGTTTCGCCACCTCTGACTTGAGCGTCGATTTTTGT
GATGCTCGTCAGGGGGGCGGAGCCTATGGAAAAACGCCAGCAACGCGGCCTTTTTACGGTTCCTGGCCTT
TTGCTGGCCTTTTGCTCACATGT
Features (pLannotate 1.2.2; 17 found; start..end, strand, type, name):
     12..39      +  repeat_region  AAV2 ITR (fragment): inverted terminal repeat of adeno-associated virus serotype 2 inverted
     68..95      +  repeat_region  AAV2 ITR (fragment): inverted terminal repeat of adeno-associated virus serotype 2 inverted
    277..1305    +  CDS            cre: RECR_BPP1 - Experimental evidence at protein level: Swiss-Prot protein existence level 1. Catalyzes site-specific recombination between two 34-base- pair LOXP sites. Its role is to maintain the phage genome as a monomeric unit-copy plasmid in the lysogenic state. From Escherichia phage P1 (Bacteriophage P1).
   1338..3104    +  CDS            PXDN (fragment): PXDN_HUMAN - Also known as KIAA0230, MG50, PRG2, VPO, VPO1. Experimental evidence at protein level: Swiss-Prot protein existence level 1. Displays low peroxidase activity and is likely to participate in H(2)O(2) metabolism and peroxidative reactions in the cardiovascular system. Plays a role in extracellular matrix formation. From Homo sapiens (Human).
   3111..3176    +  CDS            3xFLAG: three tandem FLAG® epitope tags, followed by an enterokinase cleavage site
   3200..3357    +  misc_feature   WPRE (fragment): woodchuck hepatitis virus posttranscriptional regulatory element
   3363..3447    +  misc_feature   WPRE (fragment): woodchuck hepatitis virus posttranscriptional regulatory element
   3446..3489    -  polyA_signal   SV40 poly(A) signal (fragment): SV40 polyadenylation signal
   3493..3560    -  polyA_signal   SV40 poly(A) signal (fragment): SV40 polyadenylation signal
   3666..3806    +  repeat_region  AAV2 ITR: inverted terminal repeat of adeno-associated virus serotype 2 inverted
   3811..3862    -  misc_feature   bom (fragment): basis of mobility region from pBR322
   3881..4336    +  rep_origin     f1 ori (sequence partly withheld): f1 bacteriophage origin of replication; arrow indicates direction of (+) strand synthesis
   4337..4386    -  misc_feature   bom (fragment): basis of mobility region from pBR322
   4488..4523    -  CDS            rop (fragment): Rop protein, which maintains plasmids at low copy number; rop
   4618..4722    +  promoter       AmpR promoter: bla
   4723..5583    +  CDS            AmpR: β-lactamase; bla; confers resistance to ampicillin, carbenicillin, and related antibiotics
   5754..6342    +  rep_origin     ori: high-copy-number ColE1/pMB1/pBR322/pUC origin of replication
