[The description below was written by a language model from this plasmid's Addgene catalogue record and pLannotate feature annotations shown in this document.]
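Description:
pAAVLINKv1-pCALM1-Cre-3'-PXDN-FLAG is an AAV transfer plasmid built on the pAAV-MCS2 backbone. It serves as the 3' half of an AAVLINK vector pair for expressing human PXDN (peroxidasin). AAVLINK is described in the record as a DNA-recombination method for delivering cargoes too large for a single AAV genome. The plasmid is propagated in E. coli at high copy from a ColE1/pUC-type origin under ampicillin selection (AmpR with its bla promoter). The backbone also carries an f1 phage origin and small remnants of pBR322 bom and rop sequences. The recorded growth strain is a recombination-deficient one, as is commonly chosen for repeat-containing ITR plasmids.

The sequence between the AAV2 inverted terminal repeats is what would be packaged. One ITR is annotated as intact and the other only as short fragments. This region contains a full-length Cre recombinase coding sequence followed closely by a partial PXDN coding sequence, consistent with the 3' portion of the gene. The PXDN fragment is fused at its C terminus to a 3xFLAG epitope for detection. Downstream lie WPRE fragments, which enhance transcript stability and expression, and SV40 polyadenylation signal fragments annotated on the reverse strand. The catalogue lists pCALM1 as the promoter. It was not picked up by the automated annotation, though there is unannotated space upstream of Cre where it may lie. No lox or other recombination sites are annotated either, so the record does not detail how the halves are joined. The presence of Cre suggests that it mediates recombination with a companion 5' vector in co-transduced cells to reconstitute full-length PXDN. The matching 5' construct is not named here; the depositor refers users to the publication.
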