Addgene plasmid #244315: pAAVLINKv1-pCALM1-Cre-3'-PXDN-FLAG
Purpose: 3' AAVLINK plasmid for PXDN expression
Depositing lab: Zhonghua Lu. Depositing organization: Shenzhen Institute of Advanced Technology (SIAT), Chinese Academy of Sciences. Publication: AAVLINK: A potent DNA-recombination method for large cargo delivery in gene therapy. Lin J, Lin Y, Liu N, Cao W, Zhang J, Wen S, Zhang Y, Liao W, Hong Z, Lin Y, Liu Q, Liu H, Li Q, Chen B, Li M, Luo Z, Yang L, Yang Y, Zheng SH, Wang Y, Chu H, Hu Y, Qin Y, Luo BX, Tian S, Chen Y, Yan T, Yang L, Wang H, Liu T, Jiang Y, Lu Z. Cell. 2026 Feb 5;189(3):969-986.e17. doi: 10.1016/j.cell.2025.12.039. Epub 2026 Jan 27. PubMed 41605211.
Backbone
  Vector backbone: pAAV-MCS2
  Backbone manufacturer: Steve Jackson (Addgene # 46954)
  Vector type: AAV
Growth in bacteria
  Bacterial resistance: Ampicillin, 100 μg/mL
  Growth temperature: 37°C
  Growth strain: NEB Stable
  Copy number: High Copy
Gene/Insert
  Gene/Insert name: PXDN
  Species: H. sapiens (human)
  Entrez Gene: PXDN (a.k.a. ASGD7, COPOA, D2S448, D2S448E, MG50, PRG2, PXN, VPO, hsPxd01)
  Promoter: pCALM1
  Tag / fusion protein: FLAG (C terminal on insert)
  Cloning method: Restriction Enzyme; 5′ cloning site unknown (unknown if destroyed)
Terms and licenses: Academic/Nonprofit Terms; Industry Terms: Not Available to Industry
Depositor comments: See publication for corresponding AAV Link vectors.
How to cite: pAAVLINKv1-pCALM1-Cre-3'-PXDN-FLAG was a gift from Zhonghua Lu (Addgene plasmid # 244315 ; http://n2t.net/addgene:244315 ; RRID:Addgene_244315)
